Addgene plasmid #143647: TFORF2866
Purpose: Lentiviral vector for overexpressing transcription factor ORFs with unique 24-bp barcodes. Barcodes facilitate identification of transcription factors in pooled screens.
Depositing lab: Feng Zhang. Depositing organization: Broad Institute. Publication: A transcription factor atlas of directed differentiation. Joung J, Ma S, Tay T, Geiger-Schuller KR, Kirchgatterer PC, Verdine VK, Guo B, Arias-Garcia MA, Allen WE, Singh A, Kuksenko O, Abudayyeh OO, Gootenberg JS, Fu Z, Macrae RK, Buenrostro JD, Regev A, Zhang F. Cell. 2023 Jan 5;186(1):209-229.e26. doi: 10.1016/j.cell.2022.11.026. PubMed 36608654.
Backbone
  Vector backbone: pLX_TRC317
  Backbone manufacturer: Broad Institute Genetic Perturbation Platform
  Backbone size w/o insert (bp): 8264
  Vector type: Mammalian Expression, Lentiviral
  Selectable markers: Puromycin
Growth in bacteria
  Bacterial resistance: Ampicillin, 100 μg/mL
  Growth temperature: 37°C
  Growth strain: NEB Stable
  Copy number: High Copy
Gene/Insert
  Gene/Insert name: WIZ
  Species: H. sapiens (human)
  Insert size (bp): 2609
  Entrez Gene: WIZ (a.k.a. ZNF803)
  Promoter: EF1a
  Cloning method: Unknown
  Sequencing primers: 5′ GGGTGGAGACTGAAGTTAGGCCAG; 3′ CACATAGCGTAAAAGGAGCAACATAG
Terms and licenses: Academic/Nonprofit Terms; Industry Terms: Not Available to Industry
Depositor comments: XM_005260012,ENST00000599686 . The transcription factor ORF portion of this plasmid was synthesized by Genewiz. Please test multiple small colonies in case of plasmid recombination. To make this collection available in a timely manner, a portion of this collection was not fully sequenced by Addgene. If an Addgene verified full plasmid sequence is not available, please contact us prior to placing an order to request the full sequence.
How to cite: TFORF2866 was a gift from Feng Zhang (Addgene plasmid # 143647 ; http://n2t.net/addgene:143647 ; RRID:Addgene_143647)
