[The description below was written by a language model from this plasmid's Addgene catalogue record and pLannotate feature annotations shown in this document.]
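Description:
TFORF2866 is a lentiviral mammalian expression plasmid built on the pLX_TRC317 backbone and carrying the human WIZ (ZNF803) open reading frame, a zinc-finger protein thought to link the EHMT1/EHMT2 histone methyltransferases to the CTBP corepressor machinery. It belongs to a barcoded transcription factor ORF collection in which each clone has a unique 24-bp barcode, so that individual factors can be identified in pooled overexpression screens. The barcode is not annotated in the feature table. In bacteria the plasmid replicates from a high-copy ColE1/pUC-type origin and is selected with ampicillin through the bla gene. An f1 origin and remnants of a lac/lacZα cloning region with T7 and T3 promoters are also present in the backbone. The depositor warns that the plasmid may recombine, as lentiviral repeat-containing vectors often do.

The viral cassette has a third-generation layout. An RSV promoter drives a truncated HIV-1 5' LTR, followed by the Ψ packaging signal with a gag fragment, the RRE for Rev-dependent nuclear export, and a cPPT/CTS. It ends in a self-inactivating ΔU3 3' LTR, with an SV40 polyadenylation signal downstream. Within this unit, SV40 early promoter/origin sequences precede the puromycin N-acetyltransferase gene, which allows selection of transduced cells. A separate EF-1α promoter drives WIZ constitutively, and a WPRE downstream enhances transcript expression. The annotated WIZ match spans about 2.36 kb, somewhat shorter than the listed 2.6 kb insert. The ORF portion was made by gene synthesis and corresponds to a particular transcript isoform. The construct is used to produce lentivirus for stable WIZ overexpression, for example in directed differentiation screens.
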