Features (pLannotate 1.2.2; 31 found; start..end, strand, type, name):
      5..231     +  promoter       RSV promoter: Rous sarcoma virus enhancer/promoter
    232..412     +  LTR            5' LTR (truncated): truncated 5' long terminal repeat (LTR) from HIV-1
    459..584     +  misc_feature   HIV-1 Ψ: packaging signal of human immunodeficiency virus type 1
    568..931     +  CDS            HIV-1 gag (fragment): gag protein from human immunodeficiency virus 1; gag
   1077..1310    +  misc_feature   RRE: The Rev response element (RRE) of HIV-1 allows for Rev-dependent mRNA export from the nucleus to the cytoplasm.
   1687..1713    +  CDS            Rev (fragment): human immunodeficiency virus 1 (HIV-1) Rev protein; rev; enhances nuclear export of unspliced and incompletely spliced viral mRNAs
   1720..1743    +  promoter       SV40 promoter (fragment): SV40 early promoter
   1744..1815    +  promoter       SV40 promoter (fragment): SV40 enhancer and early promoter
   1839..1974    +  rep_origin     SV40 ori: SV40 origin of replication
   2020..2616    +  CDS            PuroR (fragment): puromycin N-acetyltransferase; pac from Streptomyces; confers resistance to puromycin
   2665..2782    +  misc_feature   cPPT/CTS: central polypurine tract and central termination sequence of HIV-1
   2847..2913    +  CDS            small t antigen (fragment): SV40 (simian virus 40) small t antigen
   2920..4098    +  promoter       EF-1α promoter: strong constitutive promoter for human elongation factor EF-1α
   4262..6619    +  CDS            WIZ (fragment): WIZ_HUMAN - Also known as ZNF803. Experimental evidence at protein level: Swiss-Prot protein existence level 1. May link EHMT1 and EHMT2 histone methyltransferases to the CTBP corepressor machinery. May be involved in EHMT1-EHMT2 heterodimer formation and stabilization (By similarity). From Homo sapiens (Human).
   6635..6688    +  promoter       U6 promoter (fragment): RNA polymerase III promoter for human U6 snRNA
   6730..7318    +  misc_feature   WPRE: woodchuck hepatitis virus posttranscriptional regulatory element
   7369..7388    +  misc_feature   cPPT/CTS (fragment): central polypurine tract and central termination sequence of HIV-1
   7390..7623    +  LTR            3' LTR (ΔU3): self-inactivating 3' long terminal repeat (LTR) from HIV-1
   7701..7822    +  polyA_signal   SV40 poly(A) signal: SV40 polyadenylation signal
   7862..7997    +  rep_origin     SV40 ori: SV40 origin of replication
   8018..8036    -  promoter       T7 promoter: promoter for bacteriophage T7 RNA polymerase
   8044..8199    +  CDS            lacZα (fragment): LacZα fragment of β-galactosidase; lacZ fragment
   8204..8632    +  rep_origin     f1 ori (sequence partly withheld): f1 bacteriophage origin of replication; arrow indicates direction of (+) strand synthesis
   8685..8789    +  promoter       AmpR promoter: bla
   8790..9650    +  CDS            AmpR: β-lactamase; bla; confers resistance to ampicillin, carbenicillin, and related antibiotics
   9821..10409   +  rep_origin     ori: high-copy-number ColE1/pMB1/pBR322/pUC origin of replication
  10592..10684   +  CDS            lacI (fragment): lac repressor; lacI; The lac repressor binds to the lac operator to inhibit transcription in E. coli. This inhibition can be relieved by adding lactose or isopropyl-β-D-thiogalactopyranoside (IPTG).
  10697..10718   +  protein_bind   CAP binding site: CAP binding activates transcription in the presence of cAMP. E. coli catabolite activator protein
  10733..10763   +  promoter       lac promoter: promoter for the E. coli lac operon
  10767..10789   +  protein_bind   lac operator (fragment): The lac repressor binds to the lac operator to inhibit transcription in E. coli. This inhibition can be relieved by adding lactose or isopropyl-β-D-thiogalactopyranoside (IPTG). lac repressor encoded by lacI
  10832..10850   +  promoter       T3 promoter: promoter for bacteriophage T3 RNA polymerase
>Addgene plasmid #143647 | TFORF2866 | addgene full sequence | sequence record 400451 | Addgene NGS Result
TTAATGTAGTCTTATGCAATACTCTTGTAGTCTTGCAACATGGTAACGATGAGTTAGCAACATGCCTTAC
AAGGAGAGAAAAAGCACCGTGCATGCCGATTGGTGGAAGTAAGGTGGTACGATCGTGCCTTATTAGGAAG
GCAACAGACGGGTCTGACATGGATTGGACGAACCACTGAATTGCCGCATTGCAGAGATATTGTATTTAAG
TGCCTAGCTCGATACATAAACGGGTCTCTCTGGTTAGACCAGATCTGAGCCTGGGAGCTCTCTGGCTAAC
TAGGGAACCCACTGCTTAAGCCTCAATAAAGCTTGCCTTGAGTGCTTCAAGTAGTGTGTGCCCGTCTGTT
GTGTGACTCTGGTAACTAGAGATCCCTCAGACCCTTTTAGTCAGTGTGGAAAATCTCTAGCAGTGGCGCC
CGAACAGGGACTTGAAAGCGAAAGGGAAACCAGAGGAGCTCTCTCGACGCAGGACTCGGCTTGCTGAAGC
GCGCACGGCAAGAGGCGAGGGGCGGCGACTGGTGAGTACGCCAAAAATTTTGACTAGCGGAGGCTAGAAG
GAGAGAGATGGGTGCGAGAGCGTCAGTATTAAGCGGGGGAGAATTAGATCGCGATGGGAAAAAATTCGGT
TAAGGCCAGGGGGAAAGAAAAAATATAAATTAAAACATATAGTATGGGCAAGCAGGGAGCTAGAACGATT
CGCAGTTAATCCTGGCCTGTTAGAAACATCAGAAGGCTGTAGACAAATACTGGGACAGCTACAACCATCC
CTTCAGACAGGATCAGAAGAACTTAGATCATTATATAATACAGTAGCAACCCTCTATTGTGTGCATCAAA
GGATAGAGATAAAAGACACCAAGGAAGCTTTAGACAAGATAGAGGAAGAGCAAAACAAAAGTAAGACCAC
CGCACAGCAAGCGGCCGCTGATCTTCAGACCTGGAGGAGGAGATATGAGGGACAATTGGAGAAGTGAATT
ATATAAATATAAAGTAGTAAAAATTGAACCATTAGGAGTAGCACCCACCAAGGCAAAGAGAAGAGTGGTG
CAGAGAGAAAAAAGAGCAGTGGGAATAGGAGCTTTGTTCCTTGGGTTCTTGGGAGCAGCAGGAAGCACTA
TGGGCGCAGCGTCAATGACGCTGACGGTACAGGCCAGACAATTATTGTCTGGTATAGTGCAGCAGCAGAA
CAATTTGCTGAGGGCTATTGAGGCGCAACAGCATCTGTTGCAACTCACAGTCTGGGGCATCAAGCAGCTC
CAGGCAAGAATCCTGGCTGTGGAAAGATACCTAAAGGATCAACAGCTCCTGGGGATTTGGGGTTGCTCTG
GAAAACTCATTTGCACCACTGCTGTGCCTTGGAATGCTAGTTGGAGTAATAAATCTCTGGAACAGATTTG
GAATCACACGACCTGGATGGAGTGGGACAGAGAAATTAACAATTACACAAGCTTAATACACTCCTTAATT
GAAGAATCGCAAAACCAGCAAGAAAAGAATGAACAAGAATTATTGGAATTAGATAAATGGGCAAGTTTGT
GGAATTGGTTTAACATAACAAATTGGCTGTGGTATATAAAATTATTCATAATGATAGTAGGAGGCTTGGT
AGGTTTAAGAATAGTTTTTGCTGTACTTTCTATAGTGAATAGAGTTAGGCAGGGATATTCACCATTATCG
TTTCAGACCCACCTCCCAACCCCGAGGGGACCCATGCATTGCATCTCAATTAGTCAGCAACCAGGTGTGG
AAAGTCCCCAGGCTCCCCAGCAGGCAGAAGTATGCAAAGCATGCGTCTCAATTAGTCAGCAACCATAGTC
CCGCCCCTAACTCCGCCCATCCCGCCCCTAACTCCGCCCAGTTCCGCCCATTCTCCGCCCCATGGCTGAC
TAATTTTTTTTATTTATGCAGAGGCCGAGGCCGCCTCGGCCTCTGAGCTATTCCAGAAGTAGTGAGGAGG
CTTTTTTGGAGGCCTAGGCTTTTGCAAAAAGCTTTCTAGAGGTACCACCGGAGCTTACCATGACCGAGTA
CAAGCCCACGGTGCGCCTCGCCACCCGCGACGACGTCCCCAGGGCCGTACGCACCCTCGCCGCCGCGTTC
GCCGACTACCCCGCCACGCGCCACACCGTCGATCCGGACCGCCACATCGAGCGGGTCACCGAGCTGCAAG
AACTCTTCCTCACGCGCGTCGGGCTCGACATCGGCAAGGTGTGGGTCGCGGACGACGGCGCCGCCGTGGC
GGTCTGGACCACGCCGGAGAGCGTCGAAGCGGGGGCGGTGTTCGCCGAGATCGGCCCGCGCATGGCCGAG
TTGAGCGGTTCCCGGCTGGCCGCGCAGCAACAGATGGAAGGCCTCCTGGCGCCGCACCGGCCCAAGGAGC
CCGCGTGGTTCCTGGCCACCGTCGGCGTCTCGCCCGACCACCAGGGCAAGGGTCTGGGCAGCGCCGTCGT
GCTCCCCGGAGTGGAGGCGGCCGAGCGCGCCGGGGTGCCCGCCTTCCTGGAGACCTCCGCGCCCCGCAAC
CTCCCCTTCTACGAGCGGCTCGGCTTCACCGTCACCGCCGACGTCGAGGTGCCCGAAGGACCGCGCACCT
GGTGCATGACCCGCAAGCCCGGTGCCAGTTAACGAATTCTAGATCTTGAGACAAATGGCAGTATTCATCC
ACAATTTTAAAAGAAAAGGGGGGATTGGGGGGTACAGTGCAGGGGAAAGAATAGTAGACATAATAGCAAC
AGACATACAAACTAAAGAATTACAAAAACAAATTACAAAAATTCAAAATTTTCGGGTTTATTACAGGGAC
AGCAGAGATCCACTTTGGCGCCGGCTCGAGGCCTGCAGGTGCAAAGATGGATAAAGTTTTAAACAGAGAG
GAATCTTTGCAGCTAATGGACCTTCTAGGTCTTGAAAGGAGTGGGAATTGGCTCCGGTGCCCGTCAGTGG
GCAGAGCGCACATCGCCCACAGTCCCCGAGAAGTTGGGGGGAGGGGTCGGCAATTGAACCGGTGCCTAGA
GAAGGTGGCGCGGGGTAAACTGGGAAAGTGATGTCGTGTACTGGCTCCGCCTTTTTCCCGAGGGTGGGGG
AGAACCGTATATAAGTGCAGTAGTCGCCGTGAACGTTCTTTTTCGCAACGGGTTTGCCGCCAGAACACAG
GTAAGTGCCGTGTGTGGTTCCCGCGGGCCTGGCCTCTTTACGGGTTATGGCCCTTGCGTGCCTTGAATTA
CTTCCACCTGGCTGCAGTACGTGATTCTTGATCCCGAGCTTCGGGTTGGAAGTGGGTGGGAGAGTTCGAG
GCCTTGCGCTTAAGGAGCCCCTTCGCCTCGTGCTTGAGTTGAGGCCTGGCCTGGGCGCTGGGGCCGCCGC
GTGCGAATCTGGTGGCACCTTCGCGCCTGTCTCGCTGCTTTCGATAAGTCTCTAGCCATTTAAAATTTTT
GATGACCTGCTGCGACGCTTTTTTTCTGGCAAGATAGTCTTGTAAATGCGGGCCAAGATCTGCACACTGG
TATTTCGGTTTTTGGGGCCGCGGGCGGCGACGGGGCCCGTGCGTCCCAGCGCACATGTTCGGCGAGGCGG
GGCCTGCGAGCGCGGCCACCGAGAATCGGACGGGGGTAGTCTCAAGCTGGCCGGCCTGCTCTGGTGCCTG
GCCTCGCGCCGCCGTGTATCGCCCCGCCCTGGGCGGCAAGGCTGGCCCGGTCGGCACCAGTTGCGTGAGC
GGAAAGATGGCCGCTTCCCGGCCCTGCTGCAGGGAGCTCAAAATGGAGGACGCGGCGCTCGGGAGAGCGG
GCGGGTGAGTCACCCACACAAAGGAAAAGGGCCTTTCCGTCCTCAGCCGTCGCTTCATGTGACTCCACGG
AGTACCGGGCGCCGTCCAGGCACCTCGATTAGTTCTCGAGCTTTTGGAGTACGTCGTCTTTAGGTTGGGG
GGAGGGGTTTTATGCGATGGAGTTTCCCCACACTGAGTGGGTGGAGACTGAAGTTAGGCCAGCTTGGCAC
TTGATGTAATTCTCCTTGGAATTTGCCCTTTTTGAGTTTGGATCTTGGTTCATTCTCAAGCCTCAGACAG
TGGTTCAAAGTTTTTTTCTTCCATTTCAGGTGTCGTGAGGCTAGCACCGCCACCATGGTGGCCATGGACT
TGGGCTCTCCCTCGCTCCCTAAGAAGAGCCTGCCTGTCCCTGGGGCCCTGGAGCAGGTGGCCAGTCGGCT
GAGCAGCAAAGTGGCTGCAGAGGTTCCTCATGGCAGCAAACAGGAGCTGCAGGACCTCAAGGCCCAGAGC
CTGACCACCTGCGAGGTCTGCGGTGCCTGCTTTGAGACCCGAAAGGGCCTGTCCAGCCACGCGCGCTCCC
ACCTGCGGCAGCTGGGAGTGGCAGAGTCGGAAAGCAGCGGCGCACCCATCGACCTCCTCTACGAGCTTGT
GAAGCAGAAGGGTCTGCCTGACGCCCACCTTGGGCTGCCCCCAGGCCTGGCTAAGAAGTCCAGCTCACTG
AAGGAGGTGGTCGCCGGGGCCCCCCGGCCCGGCTTGCTCAGCCTGGCCAAGCCCTTGGATGCCCCTGCTG
TCAACAAAGCCATCAAGTCGCCTCCCGGCTTCTCGGCCAAGGGCCTGGGCCACCCGCCCAGCTCTCCACT
CCTCAAAAAGACACCACTGGCCCTGGCGGGCTCCCCTACCCCTAAGAATCCTGAGGACAAGAGCCCCCAG
CTGTCCCTGAGCCCCCGGCCGGCCTCCCCAAAGGCACAGTGGCCTCAGTCTGAGGATGAGGGGCCCTTGA
ACCTCACCTCAGGCCCAGAGCCAGCACGAGACATCCGCTGCGAGTTCTGTGGTGAGTTCTTCGAGAACCG
CAAGGGCCTCTCGAGCCACGCGCGCTCCCATCTGCGGCAAATGGGCGTGACCGAGTGGTACGTCAATGGC
TCGCCCATCGACACGCTGCGGGAGATCCTGAAGAGACGGACCCAGTCTCGGCCTGGTGGACCTCCCAACC
CACCAGGGCCAAGCCCAAAAGCCCTGGCCAAGATGATGGGCGGCGCAGGTCCTGGCAGCTCACTGGAAGC
CCGCAGCCCCTCGGACCTTCACATCTCACCCTTGGCCAAGAAGTTGCCACCACCACCGGGCAGCCCCCTG
GGCCACTCACCAACTGCCTCTCCTCCTCCTACGGCCCGAAAGATGTTCCCAGGCCTGGCTGCACCCTCCT
TGCCCAAGAAGCTGAAGCCTGAACAAATACGGGTGGAGATCAAGCGGGAGATGCTGCCGGGGGCCCTTCA
TGGGGAACTGCACCCATCTGAGGGTCCCTGGGGGGCACCACGGGAAGACATGACACCCCTGAACCTGTCG
TCCCGGGCAGAGCCGGTGCGCGACATCCGCTGTGAGTTCTGCGGCGAGTTCTTCGAGAACCGCAAGGGCC
TGTCGAGTCACGCGCGCTCACACCTGCGGCAGATGGGTGTGACCGAGTGGTCCGTCAATGGTTCGCCCAT
CGACACACTGCGAGAGATCCTCAAGAAGAAGTCCAAGCCGTGCCTCATCAAGAAGGAGCCACCGGCTGGA
GACCTGGCCCCTGCCCTGGCTGAGGACGGGCCTCCCACCGTGGCCCCTGGGCCCGTGCAGTCCCCACTGC
CGCTGTCGCCCCTGGCTGGCCGGCCAGGCAAACCAGGTGCAGGGCCGGCCCAGGTTCCTCGTGAGCTCAG
CCTGACGCCCATCACTGGGGCCAAGCCCTCAGCCACTGGCTACCTGGGCTCAGTGGCAGCCAAGCGGCCC
CTGCAGGAGGACCGCCTCCTCCCAGCAGAGGTCAAGGCCAAGACCTACATCCAGACTGAACTGCCCTTCA
AGGCAAAGACCCTTCATGAGAAGACCTCCCACTCCTCCACCGAGGCCTGCTGCGAGCTGTGTGGCCTTTA
CTTTGAAAACCGCAAGGCCCTGGCCAGCCACGCACGGGCACACCTGCGGCAGTTCGGCGTGACCGAGTGG
TGCGTCAATGGCTCGCCCATCGAGACACTGAGCGAGTGGATCAAACACCGGCCCCAGAAGGTGGGCGCCT
ACCGCAGCTACATCCAGGGCGGCCGCCCCTTCACCAAGAAGTTCCGCAGTGCCGGCCATGGCCGTGACAG
TGACAAGCGGCCGTCCCTGGGGCTGGCACCCGGGGGCCTGGCCGTGGTCGGCCGCAGTGCCGGAGGGGAG
CCAGGGCCCGAGGCTGGCCGGGCAGCCGACGGTGGTGAGCGGCCTCTGGCAGCCAGCCCGCCAGGCACCG
TGAAGGCTGAGGAGCACCAGCGGCAGAACATCAACAAATTTGAACGCCGACAAGCCCGCCCTCCAGATGC
CTCCGCAGCCCGGGGAGGCGAGGACACCAATGACCTACAGCAGAAGCTGGAGGAGGTGCGGCAACCCCCA
CCCCGAGTCCGGCCAGTCCCCTCCCTGGTGCCCCGGCCCCCCCAGACATCACTTGTCAAGTTCGTGGGCA
ACATCTACACCCTCAAATGCAGGTTCTGTGAGGTGGAATTCCAGGGCCCCCTCTCCATCCAGGAAGAGTG
GGTGCGGCACTTACAGCGGCACATCCTGGAGATGAACTTCTCCAAAGCGGACCCCCCACCTGAGGAGTCC
CAGGCCCCGCAGGCACAGACAGCGGCGGCAGAGGCTCCCTAGTAATGAACTAGTCCGTAACTTGAAAGTA
TTTCGATTTCTTGGCTTTATATATCTTGTGGAAAGGACGAGCGAAATGAGGCATACGCGTGCATACGCGT
TAAGTCGACAATCAACCTCTGGATTACAAAATTTGTGAAAGATTGACTGGTATTCTTAACTATGTTGCTC
CTTTTACGCTATGTGGATACGCTGCTTTAATGCCTTTGTATCATGCTATTGCTTCCCGTATGGCTTTCAT
TTTCTCCTCCTTGTATAAATCCTGGTTGCTGTCTCTTTATGAGGAGTTGTGGCCCGTTGTCAGGCAACGT
GGCGTGGTGTGCACTGTGTTTGCTGACGCAACCCCCACTGGTTGGGGCATTGCCACCACCTGTCAGCTCC
TTTCCGGGACTTTCGCTTTCCCCCTCCCTATTGCCACGGCGGAACTCATCGCCGCCTGCCTTGCCCGCTG
CTGGACAGGGGCTCGGCTGTTGGGCACTGACAATTCCGTGGTGTTGTCGGGGAAATCATCGTCCTTTCCT
TGGCTGCTCGCCTGTGTTGCCACCTGGATTCTGCGCGGGACGTCCTTCTGCTACGTCCCTTCGGCCCTCA
ATCCAGCGGACCTTCCTTCCCGCGGCCTGCTGCCGGCTCTGCGGCCTCTTCCGCGTCTTCGCCTTCGCCC
TCAGACGAGTCGGATCTCCCTTTGGGCCGCCTCCCCGCGTCGACTTTAAGACCAATGACTTACAAGGCAG
CTGTAGATCTTAGCCACTTTTTAAAAGAAAAGGGGGGACTGGAAGGGCTAATTCACTCCCAACGAAGACA
AGATCTGCTTTTTGCTTGTACTGGGTCTCTCTGGTTAGACCAGATCTGAGCCTGGGAGCTCTCTGGCTAA
CTAGGGAACCCACTGCTTAAGCCTCAATAAAGCTTGCCTTGAGTGCTTCAAGTAGTGTGTGCCCGTCTGT
TGTGTGACTCTGGTAACTAGAGATCCCTCAGACCCTTTTAGTCAGTGTGGAAAATCTCTAGCAGTACGTA
TAGTAGTTCATGTCATCTTATTATTCAGTATTTATAACTTGCAAAGAAATGAATATCAGAGAGTGAGAGG
AACTTGTTTATTGCAGCTTATAATGGTTACAAATAAAGCAATAGCATCACAAATTTCACAAATAAAGCAT
TTTTTTCACTGCATTCTAGTTGTGGTTTGTCCAAACTCATCAATGTATCTTATCATGTCTGGCTCTAGCT
ATCCCGCCCCTAACTCCGCCCATCCCGCCCCTAACTCCGCCCAGTTCCGCCCATTCTCCGCCCCATGGCT
GACTAATTTTTTTTATTTATGCAGAGGCCGAGGCCGCCTCGGCCTCTGAGCTATTCCAGAAGTAGTGAGG
AGGCTTTTTTGGAGGCCTAGGGACGTACCCAATTCGCCCTATAGTGAGTCGTATTACGCGCGCTCACTGG
CCGTCGTTTTACAACGTCGTGACTGGGAAAACCCTGGCGTTACCCAACTTAATCGCCTTGCAGCACATCC
CCCTTTCGCCAGCTGGCGTAATAGCGAAGAGGCCCGCACCGATCGCCCTTCCCAACAGTTGCGCAGCCTG
AATGGCGAATGGG
[124 nt withheld, positions 8204-8327]
C
[91 nt withheld, positions 8329-8419]
A
[49 nt withheld, positions 8421-8469]
CCTTTGACGTTGGAGTCCACGTTCTTT
[37 nt withheld, positions 8497-8533]
ACCCTATCTCGGTCTATTCTTTTGATTTATAAGGGATTTTGCCGATTTCGGCCTATTGGTTAAAAAATGA
GCTGATTTAACAAAAATTTAACGCGAATTTTAACAAAATATTAACGCTTACAATTTAGGTGGCACTTTTC
GGGGAAATGTGCGCGGAACCCCTATTTGTTTATTTTTCTAAATACATTCAAATATGTATCCGCTCATGAG
ACAATAACCCTGATAAATGCTTCAATAATATTGAAAAAGGAAGAGTATGAGTATTCAACATTTCCGTGTC
GCCCTTATTCCCTTTTTTGCGGCATTTTGCCTTCCTGTTTTTGCTCACCCAGAAACGCTGGTGAAAGTAA
AAGATGCTGAAGATCAGTTGGGTGCACGAGTGGGTTACATCGAACTGGATCTCAACAGCGGTAAGATCCT
TGAGAGTTTTCGCCCCGAAGAACGTTTTCCAATGATGAGCACTTTTAAAGTTCTGCTATGTGGCGCGGTA
TTATCCCGTATTGACGCCGGGCAAGAGCAACTCGGTCGCCGCATACACTATTCTCAGAATGACTTGGTTG
AGTACTCACCAGTCACAGAAAAGCATCTTACGGATGGCATGACAGTAAGAGAATTATGCAGTGCTGCCAT
AACCATGAGTGATAACACTGCGGCCAACTTACTTCTGACAACGATCGGAGGACCGAAGGAGCTAACCGCT
TTTTTGCACAACATGGGGGATCATGTAACTCGCCTTGATCGTTGGGAACCGGAGCTGAATGAAGCCATAC
CAAACGACGAGCGTGACACCACGATGCCTGTAGCAATGGCAACAACGTTGCGCAAACTATTAACTGGCGA
ACTACTTACTCTAGCTTCCCGGCAACAATTAATAGACTGGATGGAGGCGGATAAAGTTGCAGGACCACTT
CTGCGCTCGGCCCTTCCGGCTGGCTGGTTTATTGCTGATAAATCTGGAGCCGGTGAGCGTGGGTCTCGCG
GTATCATTGCAGCACTGGGGCCAGATGGTAAGCCCTCCCGTATCGTAGTTATCTACACGACGGGGAGTCA
GGCAACTATGGATGAACGAAATAGACAGATCGCTGAGATAGGTGCCTCACTGATTAAGCATTGGTAACTG
TCAGACCAAGTTTACTCATATATACTTTAGATTGATTTAAAACTTCATTTTTAATTTAAAAGGATCTAGG
TGAAGATCCTTTTTGATAATCTCATGACCAAAATCCCTTAACGTGAGTTTTCGTTCCACTGAGCGTCAGA
CCCCGTAGAAAAGATCAAAGGATCTTCTTGAGATCCTTTTTTTCTGCGCGTAATCTGCTGCTTGCAAACA
AAAAAACCACCGCTACCAGCGGTGGTTTGTTTGCCGGATCAAGAGCTACCAACTCTTTTTCCGAAGGTAA
CTGGCTTCAGCAGAGCGCAGATACCAAATACTGTTCTTCTAGTGTAGCCGTAGTTAGGCCACCACTTCAA
GAACTCTGTAGCACCGCCTACATACCTCGCTCTGCTAATCCTGTTACCAGTGGCTGCTGCCAGTGGCGAT
AAGTCGTGTCTTACCGGGTTGGACTCAAGACGATAGTTACCGGATAAGGCGCAGCGGTCGGGCTGAACGG
GGGGTTCGTGCACACAGCCCAGCTTGGAGCGAACGACCTACACCGAACTGAGATACCTACAGCGTGAGCT
ATGAGAAAGCGCCACGCTTCCCGAAGGGAGAAAGGCGGACAGGTATCCGGTAAGCGGCAGGGTCGGAACA
GGAGAGCGCACGAGGGAGCTTCCAGGGGGAAACGCCTGGTATCTTTATAGTCCTGTCGGGTTTCGCCACC
TCTGACTTGAGCGTCGATTTTTGTGATGCTCGTCAGGGGGGCGGAGCCTATGGAAAAACGCCAGCAACGC
GGCCTTTTTACGGTTCCTGGCCTTTTGCTGGCCTTTTGCTCACATGTTCTTTCCTGCGTTATCCCCTGAT
TCTGTGGATAACCGTATTACCGCCTTTGAGTGAGCTGATACCGCTCGCCGCAGCCGAACGACCGAGCGCA
GCGAGTCAGTGAGCGAGGAAGCGGAAGAGCGCCCAATACGCAAACCGCCTCTCCCCGCGCGTTGGCCGAT
TCATTAATGCAGCTGGCACGACAGGTTTCCCGACTGGAAAGCGGGCAGTGAGCGCAACGCAATTAATGTG
AGTTAGCTCACTCATTAGGCACCCCAGGCTTTACACTTTATGCTTCCGGCTCGTATGTTGTGTGGAATTG
TGAGCGGATAACAATTTCACACAGGAAACAGCTATGACCATGATTACGCCAAGCGCGCAATTAACCCTCA
CTAAAGGGAACAAAAGCTGGAGCTGCAAGC
