>Addgene plasmid #143647 | TFORF2866 | depositor partial sequence | sequence record 283071 | Insert
ACCGCCACCATGGTGGCCATGGACTTGGGCTCTCCCTCGCTCCCTAAGAAGAGCCTGCCTGTCCCTGGGG
CCCTGGAGCAGGTGGCCAGTCGGCTGAGCAGCAAAGTGGCTGCAGAGGTTCCTCATGGCAGCAAACAGGA
GCTGCAGGACCTCAAGGCCCAGAGCCTGACCACCTGCGAGGTCTGCGGTGCCTGCTTTGAGACCCGAAAG
GGCCTGTCCAGCCACGCGCGCTCCCACCTGCGGCAGCTGGGAGTGGCAGAGTCGGAAAGCAGCGGCGCAC
CCATCGACCTCCTCTACGAGCTTGTGAAGCAGAAGGGTCTGCCTGACGCCCACCTTGGGCTGCCCCCAGG
CCTGGCTAAGAAGTCCAGCTCACTGAAGGAGGTGGTCGCCGGGGCCCCCCGGCCCGGCTTGCTCAGCCTG
GCCAAGCCCTTGGATGCCCCTGCTGTCAACAAAGCCATCAAGTCGCCTCCCGGCTTCTCGGCCAAGGGCC
TGGGCCACCCGCCCAGCTCTCCACTCCTCAAAAAGACACCACTGGCCCTGGCGGGCTCCCCTACCCCTAA
GAATCCTGAGGACAAGAGCCCCCAGCTGTCCCTGAGCCCCCGGCCGGCCTCCCCAAAGGCACAGTGGCCT
CAGTCTGAGGATGAGGGGCCCTTGAACCTCACCTCAGGCCCAGAGCCAGCACGAGACATCCGCTGCGAGT
TCTGTGGTGAGTTCTTCGAGAACCGCAAGGGCCTCTCGAGCCACGCGCGCTCCCATCTGCGGCAAATGGG
CGTGACCGAGTGGTACGTCAATGGCTCGCCCATCGACACGCTGCGGGAGATCCTGAAGAGACGGACCCAG
TCTCGGCCTGGTGGACCTCCCAACCCACCAGGGCCAAGCCCAAAAGCCCTGGCCAAGATGATGGGCGGCG
CAGGTCCTGGCAGCTCACTGGAAGCCCGCAGCCCCTCGGACCTTCACATCTCACCCTTGGCCAAGAAGTT
GCCACCACCACCGGGCAGCCCCCTGGGCCACTCACCAACTGCCTCTCCTCCTCCTACGGCCCGAAAGATG
TTCCCAGGCCTGGCTGCACCCTCCTTGCCCAAGAAGCTGAAGCCTGAACAAATACGGGTGGAGATCAAGC
GGGAGATGCTGCCGGGGGCCCTTCATGGGGAACTGCACCCATCTGAGGGTCCCTGGGGGGCACCACGGGA
AGACATGACACCCCTGAACCTGTCGTCCCGGGCAGAGCCGGTGCGCGACATCCGCTGTGAGTTCTGCGGC
GAGTTCTTCGAGAACCGCAAGGGCCTGTCGAGTCACGCGCGCTCACACCTGCGGCAGATGGGTGTGACCG
AGTGGTCCGTCAATGGTTCGCCCATCGACACACTGCGAGAGATCCTCAAGAAGAAGTCCAAGCCGTGCCT
CATCAAGAAGGAGCCACCGGCTGGAGACCTGGCCCCTGCCCTGGCTGAGGACGGGCCTCCCACCGTGGCC
CCTGGGCCCGTGCAGTCCCCACTGCCGCTGTCGCCCCTGGCTGGCCGGCCAGGCAAACCAGGTGCAGGGC
CGGCCCAGGTTCCTCGTGAGCTCAGCCTGACGCCCATCACTGGGGCCAAGCCCTCAGCCACTGGCTACCT
GGGCTCAGTGGCAGCCAAGCGGCCCCTGCAGGAGGACCGCCTCCTCCCAGCAGAGGTCAAGGCCAAGACC
TACATCCAGACTGAACTGCCCTTCAAGGCAAAGACCCTTCATGAGAAGACCTCCCACTCCTCCACCGAGG
CCTGCTGCGAGCTGTGTGGCCTTTACTTTGAAAACCGCAAGGCCCTGGCCAGCCACGCACGGGCACACCT
GCGGCAGTTCGGCGTGACCGAGTGGTGCGTCAATGGCTCGCCCATCGAGACACTGAGCGAGTGGATCAAA
CACCGGCCCCAGAAGGTGGGCGCCTACCGCAGCTACATCCAGGGCGGCCGCCCCTTCACCAAGAAGTTCC
GCAGTGCCGGCCATGGCCGTGACAGTGACAAGCGGCCGTCCCTGGGGCTGGCACCCGGGGGCCTGGCCGT
GGTCGGCCGCAGTGCCGGAGGGGAGCCAGGGCCCGAGGCTGGCCGGGCAGCCGACGGTGGTGAGCGGCCT
CTGGCAGCCAGCCCGCCAGGCACCGTGAAGGCTGAGGAGCACCAGCGGCAGAACATCAACAAATTTGAAC
GCCGACAAGCCCGCCCTCCAGATGCCTCCGCAGCCCGGGGAGGCGAGGACACCAATGACCTACAGCAGAA
GCTGGAGGAGGTGCGGCAACCCCCACCCCGAGTCCGGCCAGTCCCCTCCCTGGTGCCCCGGCCCCCCCAG
ACATCACTTGTCAAGTTCGTGGGCAACATCTACACCCTCAAATGCAGGTTCTGTGAGGTGGAATTCCAGG
GCCCCCTCTCCATCCAGGAAGAGTGGGTGCGGCACTTACAGCGGCACATCCTGGAGATGAACTTCTCCAA
AGCGGACCCCCCACCTGAGGAGTCCCAGGCCCCGCAGGCACAGACAGCGGCGGCAGAGGCTCCCTAGTAA
TGAACTAGTCCGTAACTTGAAAGTATTTCGATTTCTTGGCTTTATATATCTTGTGGAAAGGACGAGCGAA
ATGAGGCATACGCGTGCAT
