>Addgene plasmid #143647 | TFORF2866 | depositor partial sequence | sequence record 283072 | Barcode
GCGAAATGAGGCATACGCGTGCAT
